Addgene plasmid #103000: pET22b_PfSSB
Purpose: The expressed protein is a Plasmodium falciparum single-stranded DNA-binding protein, PfSSB
Depositing lab: Martin Webb. Depositing organization: Francis Crick Institute. Publication: Fluorescent single-stranded DNA-binding protein from Plasmodium falciparum as a biosensor for single-stranded DNA. Chisty LT, Quaglia D, Webb MR. PLoS One. 2018 Feb 21;13(2):e0193272. doi: 10.1371/journal.pone.0193272. eCollection 2018. PONE-D-17-36543 PubMed 29466468.
Backbone
  Vector backbone: pET22B
  Vector type: Bacterial Expression
Growth in bacteria
  Bacterial resistance: Ampicillin, 100 μg/mL
  Growth temperature: 37°C
  Growth strain: DH5alpha
  Growth instructions: BL21-DE3 pLysS for protein production
  Copy number: High Copy
Gene/Insert
  Gene/Insert name: PfSSB
  Species: Plasmodium falciparum
  Promoter: T7
  Cloning method: Restriction Enzyme; 5′ cloning site NdeI (unknown if destroyed); 3′ cloning site XhoI (unknown if destroyed)
  Sequencing primers: 5′ T7
Resource information
  A portion of this plasmid was derived from a plasmid made by: Synthetically produced by GenScript (The Biology CRO, U.S.A.)
Terms and licenses: Academic/Nonprofit Terms; Industry Terms: Not Available to Industry
Depositor comments: The expressed protein is a Plasmodium falciparum single-stranded DNA-binding protein, PfSSB, for subsequent labeling at the single, native cysteine with one IDCC (N-[2-(iodoacetamido)ethyl]-7-diethylaminocoumarin-3-carboxamide) per subunit. This adduct is then used as a fluorescent single-stranded DNA (ssDNA) biosensor, having ~20-fold fluorescence increase on binding ssDNA with very high affinity. PfSSB was expressed without the N-terminal apicoplast localisation sequence (76 amino acids) but amino acids are numbered for the full-length protein, that is the first amino acid in the expressed protein is M77. Protocol See Hedgethorne and Webb (2012), which is also followed for PfSSB purification, except with the omission of the PEI precipitation step. Hedgethorne, K.; Webb, M. R., Fluorescent SSB as a reagentless biosensor for single-stranded DNA. Methods Mol. Biol. 2012, 922, 219-233.
How to cite: pET22b_PfSSB was a gift from Martin Webb (Addgene plasmid # 103000 ; http://n2t.net/addgene:103000 ; RRID:Addgene_103000)
