[The description below was written by a language model from this plasmid's Addgene catalogue record and pLannotate feature annotations shown in this document.]
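Description:
pET22b_PfSSB is a bacterial expression plasmid built on the pET22b backbone for producing the single-stranded DNA-binding protein of Plasmodium falciparum (PfSSB) in E. coli. The synthetic coding sequence was inserted between the NdeI and XhoI sites, downstream of a T7 promoter, lac operator and the strong T7 gene 10 ribosome binding site, with a T7 terminator closing the transcription unit. Transcription therefore depends on T7 RNA polymerase supplied by a DE3 lysogen host. The plasmid-borne lacI gene provides repressor that keeps expression off until IPTG is added. The insert itself was not annotated in the feature table, but it would occupy the gap between the ribosome binding site and a short His-tag-coding fragment that lies just before the terminator. The record does not say whether that vector His tag is translated in frame with PfSSB or cut off by a stop codon. The small "SET1" and tetracycline-resistance fragments appear to be backbone remnants rather than functional elements.

Selection is by ampicillin resistance (β-lactamase). Replication relies on a pBR322/ColE1-type origin accompanied by rop and bom, although the catalogue lists the plasmid as high copy. An f1 origin is also present.

The protein is expressed without its 76-residue N-terminal apicoplast localisation sequence, so it begins at M77 in full-length numbering. It is intended for labelling at its single native cysteine with the coumarin fluorophore IDCC, one per subunit. The labelled adduct serves as a reagentless biosensor that binds single-stranded DNA with very high affinity and gives a roughly 20-fold increase in fluorescence on binding.
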