Features (pLannotate 1.2.2; 18 found; start..end, strand, type, name):
      1..19      +  promoter       T7 promoter: promoter for bacteriophage T7 RNA polymerase
     20..44      +  protein_bind   lac operator: The lac repressor binds to the lac operator to inhibit transcription in E. coli. This inhibition can be relieved by adding lactose or isopropyl-β-D-thiogalactopyranoside (IPTG). lac repressor encoded by lacI
     59..81      +  RBS            RBS: efficient ribosome binding site from bacteriophage T7 gene 10 (Olins and Rangwala, 1989)
    722..739     +  CDS            9xHis (fragment): 9xHis affinity tag
    749..798     +  CDS            SET1 (fragment): solubility-enhancement tag derived from T7 phage gene 10B
    806..853     +  terminator     T7 terminator: transcription terminator for bacteriophage T7 RNA polymerase
    890..1318    +  rep_origin     f1 ori (sequence partly withheld): f1 bacteriophage origin of replication; arrow indicates direction of (+) strand synthesis
   1371..1475    +  promoter       AmpR promoter: bla
   1476..2336    +  CDS            AmpR: β-lactamase; bla; confers resistance to ampicillin, carbenicillin, and related antibiotics
   2507..3095    +  rep_origin     ori: high-copy-number ColE1/pMB1/pBR322/pUC origin of replication
   3281..3420    -  misc_feature   bom: basis of mobility region from pBR322
   3522..3713    -  CDS            rop: Rop protein, which maintains plasmids at low copy number; rop
   3730..4110    +  CDS            YPB1_ECOLX: Protein predicted: Swiss-Prot protein existence level 4. From Escherichia coli.
   4182..4473    -  CDS            TcR (fragment): tetracycline efflux protein; tet; confers resistance to tetracycline
   4488..4509    -  protein_bind   CAP binding site: CAP binding activates transcription in the presence of cAMP. E. coli catabolite activator protein
   4522..5604    -  CDS            lacI: lac repressor; lacI; The lac repressor binds to the lac operator to inhibit transcription in E. coli. This inhibition can be relieved by adding lactose or isopropyl-β-D-thiogalactopyranoside (IPTG).
   5605..5682    -  promoter       lacI promoter: lacI
   5690..5969    -  CDS            TcR (fragment): tetracycline efflux protein; tet; confers resistance to tetracycline
>Addgene plasmid #103000 | pET22b_PfSSB | addgene full sequence | sequence record 199650 | Addgene NGS Result
TAATACGACTCACTATAGGGGAATTGTGAGCGGATAACAATTCCCCTCTAGAAATAATTTTGTTTAACTT
TAAGAAGGAGATATACATATGAACGAAAAATCCCTGAACAAAATTATGCTGATCGGTCGCGTGGGCTGTG
AACCGGACATTAAAATCCTGAACGGCGGTGACAAAGTTGCGACCTTTAGCCTGGCCACGAACGAATTCTG
GCGTGATCGCAACACCAATGAACTGAAATCTAAAACGGACTGGCATCGTATCGTGGTTTATGATCAGAAT
ATTGTCGATCTGATCGACAAATATCTGCGTAAAGGCCGTCGCGTCTACGTGCAAGGTTCCCTGCATACCC
GCAAATGGCACACGAACGACATGAATTCACAGCCGAAACAAATCACCGAAATTATCCTGTCGTACAACAA
AGGCGATCTGATTTTTCTGGATGACAAACGTAACTTCAATCAGCGCAACAACAGTAACAACATCAACTCC
GAAAACCAGCAACATATCAACAACGAACACATCAACAACAACAACATCAACAACGGTAACGATTTCATGC
CGCTGAACAGCAACGATAAAATCATCGAAGACAAAGAATTCACGGATCGCCTGGATGACAACAATGAAGA
AAACAATTTCCAGAGCAATTCTGAAACCTTTGATAAACAGGAAGGCATCTACGATAAAATGAATGTCCAA
GAATTTGAAGAATAACTCGAGCACCACCACCACCACCACTGAGATCCGGCTGCTAACAAAGCCCGAAAGG
AAGCTGAGTTGGCTGCTGCCACCGCTGAGCAATAACTAGCATAACCCCTTGGGGCCTCTAAACGGGTCTT
GAGGGGTTTTTTGCTGAAAGGAGGAACTATATCCGGATTGGCGAATGGG
[124 nt withheld, positions 890-1013]
C
[91 nt withheld, positions 1015-1105]
A
[49 nt withheld, positions 1107-1155]
CCTTTGACGTTGGAGTCCACGTTCTTT
[37 nt withheld, positions 1183-1219]
ACCCTATCTCGGTCTATTCTTTTGATTTATAAGGGATTTTGCCGATTTCGGCCTATTGGTTAAAAAATGA
GCTGATTTAACAAAAATTTAACGCGAATTTTAACAAAATATTAACGCTTACAATTTAGGTGGCACTTTTC
GGGGAAATGTGCGCGGAACCCCTATTTGTTTATTTTTCTAAATACATTCAAATATGTATCCGCTCATGAG
ACAATAACCCTGATAAATGCTTCAATAATATTGAAAAAGGAAGAGTATGAGTATTCAACATTTCCGTGTC
GCCCTTATTCCCTTTTTTGCGGCATTTTGCCTTCCTGTTTTTGCTCACCCAGAAACGCTGGTGAAAGTAA
AAGATGCTGAAGATCAGTTGGGTGCACGAGTGGGTTACATCGAACTGGATCTCAACAGCGGTAAGATCCT
TGAGAGTTTTCGCCCCGAAGAACGTTTTCCAATGATGAGCACTTTTAAAGTTCTGCTATGTGGCGCGGTA
TTATCCCGTATTGACGCCGGGCAAGAGCAACTCGGTCGCCGCATACACTATTCTCAGAATGACTTGGTTG
AGTACTCACCAGTCACAGAAAAGCATCTTACGGATGGCATGACAGTAAGAGAATTATGCAGTGCTGCCAT
AACCATGAGTGATAACACTGCGGCCAACTTACTTCTGACAACGATCGGAGGACCGAAGGAGCTAACCGCT
TTTTTGCACAACATGGGGGATCATGTAACTCGCCTTGATCGTTGGGAACCGGAGCTGAATGAAGCCATAC
CAAACGACGAGCGTGACACCACGATGCCTGCAGCAATGGCAACAACGTTGCGCAAACTATTAACTGGCGA
ACTACTTACTCTAGCTTCCCGGCAACAATTAATAGACTGGATGGAGGCGGATAAAGTTGCAGGACCACTT
CTGCGCTCGGCCCTTCCGGCTGGCTGGTTTATTGCTGATAAATCTGGAGCCGGTGAGCGTGGGTCTCGCG
GTATCATTGCAGCACTGGGGCCAGATGGTAAGCCCTCCCGTATCGTAGTTATCTACACGACGGGGAGTCA
GGCAACTATGGATGAACGAAATAGACAGATCGCTGAGATAGGTGCCTCACTGATTAAGCATTGGTAACTG
TCAGACCAAGTTTACTCATATATACTTTAGATTGATTTAAAACTTCATTTTTAATTTAAAAGGATCTAGG
TGAAGATCCTTTTTGATAATCTCATGACCAAAATCCCTTAACGTGAGTTTTCGTTCCACTGAGCGTCAGA
CCCCGTAGAAAAGATCAAAGGATCTTCTTGAGATCCTTTTTTTCTGCGCGTAATCTGCTGCTTGCAAACA
AAAAAACCACCGCTACCAGCGGTGGTTTGTTTGCCGGATCAAGAGCTACCAACTCTTTTTCCGAAGGTAA
CTGGCTTCAGCAGAGCGCAGATACCAAATACTGTCCTTCTAGTGTAGCCGTAGTTAGGCCACCACTTCAA
GAACTCTGTAGCACCGCCTACATACCTCGCTCTGCTAATCCTGTTACCAGTGGCTGCTGCCAGTGGCGAT
AAGTCGTGTCTTACCGGGTTGGACTCAAGACGATAGTTACCGGATAAGGCGCAGCGGTCGGGCTGAACGG
GGGGTTCGTGCACACAGCCCAGCTTGGAGCGAACGACCTACACCGAACTGAGATACCTACAGCGTGAGCT
ATGAGAAAGCGCCACGCTTCCCGAAGGGAGAAAGGCGGACAGGTATCCGGTAAGCGGCAGGGTCGGAACA
GGAGAGCGCACGAGGGAGCTTCCAGGGGGAAACGCCTGGTATCTTTATAGTCCTGTCGGGTTTCGCCACC
TCTGACTTGAGCGTCGATTTTTGTGATGCTCGTCAGGGGGGCGGAGCCTATGGAAAAACGCCAGCAACGC
GGCCTTTTTACGGTTCCTGGCCTTTTGCTGGCCTTTTGCTCACATGTTCTTTCCTGCGTTATCCCCTGAT
TCTGTGGATAACCGTATTACCGCCTTTGAGTGAGCTGATACCGCTCGCCGCAGCCGAACGACCGAGCGCA
GCGAGTCAGTGAGCGAGGAAGCGGAAGAGCGCCTGATGCGGTATTTTCTCCTTACGCATCTGTGCGGTAT
TTCACACCGCAATGGTGCACTCTCAGTACAATCTGCTCTGATGCCGCATAGTTAAGCCAGTATACACTCC
GCTATCGCTACGTGACTGGGTCATGGCTGCGCCCCGACACCCGCCAACACCCGCTGACGCGCCCTGACGG
GCTTGTCTGCTCCCGGCATCCGCTTACAGACAAGCTGTGACCGTCTCCGGGAGCTGCATGTGTCAGAGGT
TTTCACCGTCATCACCGAAACGCGCGAGGCAGCTGCGGTAAAGCTCATCAGCGTGGTCGTGAAGCGATTC
ACAGATGTCTGCCTGTTCATCCGCGTCCAGCTCGTTGAGTTTCTCCAGAAGCGTTAATGTCTGGCTTCTG
ATAAAGCGGGCCATGTTAAGGGCGGTTTTTTCCTGTTTGGTCACTGATGCCTCCGTGTAAGGGGGATTTC
TGTTCATGGGGGTAATGATACCGATGAAACGAGAGAGGATGCTCACGATACGGGTTACTGATGATGAACA
TGCCCGGTTACTGGAACGTTGTGAGGGTAAACAACTGGCGGTATGGATGCGGCGGGACCAGAGAAAAATC
ACTCAGGGTCAATGCCAGCGCTTCGTTAATACAGATGTAGGTGTTCCACAGGGTAGCCAGCAGCATCCTG
CGATGCAGATCCGGAACATAATGGTGCAGGGCGCTGACTTCCGCGTTTCCAGACTTTACGAAACACGGAA
ACCGAAGACCATTCATGTTGTTGCTCAGGTCGCAGACGTTTTGCAGCAGCAGTCGCTTCACGTTCGCTCG
CGTATCGGTGATTCATTCTGCTAACCAGTAAGGCAACCCCGCCAGCCTAGCCGGGTCCTCAACGACAGGA
GCACGATCATGCGCACCCGTGGGGCCGCCATGCCGGCGATAATGGCCTGCTTCTCGCCGAAACGTTTGGT
GGCGGGACCAGTGACGAAGGCTTGAGCGAGGGCGTGCAAGATTCCGAATACCGCAAGCGACAGGCCGATC
ATCGTCGCGCTCCAGCGAAAGCGGTCCTCGCCGAAAATGACCCAGAGCGCTGCCGGCACCTGTCCTACGA
GTTGCATGATAAAGAAGACAGTCATAAGTGCGGCGACGATAGTCATGCCCCGCGCCCACCGGAAGGAGCT
GACTGGGTTGAAGGCTCTCAAGGGCATCGGTCGAGATCCCGGTGCCTAATGAGTGAGCTAACTTACATTA
ATTGCGTTGCGCTCACTGCCCGCTTTCCAGTCGGGAAACCTGTCGTGCCAGCTGCATTAATGAATCGGCC
AACGCGCGGGGAGAGGCGGTTTGCGTATTGGGCGCCAGGGTGGTTTTTCTTTTCACCAGTGAGACGGGCA
ACAGCTGATTGCCCTTCACCGCCTGGCCCTGAGAGAGTTGCAGCAAGCGGTCCACGCTGGTTTGCCCCAG
CAGGCGAAAATCCTGTTTGATGGTGGTTAACGGCGGGATATAACATGAGCTGTCTTCGGTATCGTCGTAT
CCCACTACCGAGATATCCGCACCAACGCGCAGCCCGGACTCGGTAATGGCGCGCATTGCGCCCAGCGCCA
TCTGATCGTTGGCAACCAGCATCGCAGTGGGAACGATGCCCTCATTCAGCATTTGCATGGTTTGTTGAAA
ACCGGACATGGCACTCCAGTCGCCTTCCCGTTCCGCTATCGGCTGAATTTGATTGCGAGTGAGATATTTA
TGCCAGCCAGCCAGACGCAGACGCGCCGAGACAGAACTTAATGGGCCCGCTAACAGCGCGATTTGCTGGT
GACCCAATGCGACCAGATGCTCCACGCCCAGTCGCGTACCGTCTTCATGGGAGAAAATAATACTGTTGAT
GGGTGTCTGGTCAGAGACATCAAGAAATAACGCCGGAACATTAGTGCAGGCAGCTTCCACAGCAATGGCA
TCCTGGTCATCCAGCGGATAGTTAATGATCAGCCCACTGACGCGTTGCGCGAGAAGATTGTGCACCGCCG
CTTTACAGGCTTCGACGCCGCTTCGTTCTACCATCGACACCACCACGCTGGCACCCAGTTGATCGGCGCG
AGATTTAATCGCCGCGACAATTTGCGACGGCGCGTGCAGGGCCAGACTGGAGGTGGCAACGCCAATCAGC
AACGACTGTTTGCCCGCCAGTTGTTGTGCCACGCGGTTGGGAATGTAATTCAGCTCCGCCATCGCCGCTT
CCACTTTTTCCCGCGTTTTCGCAGAAACGTGGCTGGCCTGGTTCACCACGCGGGAAACGGTCTGATAAGA
GACACCGGCATACTCTGCGACATCGTATAACGTTACTGGTTTCACATTCACCACCCTGAATTGACTCTCT
TCCGGGCGCTATCATGCCATACCGCGAAAGGTTTTGCGCCATTCGATGGTGTCCGGGATCTCGACGCTCT
CCCTTATGCGACTCCTGCATTAGGAAGCAGCCCAGTAGTAGGTTGAGGCCGTTGAGCACCGCCGCCGCAA
GGAATGGTGCATGCAAGGAGATGGCGCCCAACAGTCCCCCGGCCACGGGGCCTGCCACCATACCCACGCC
GAAACAAGCGCTCATGAGCCCGAAGTGGCGAGCCCGATCTTCCCCATCGGTGATGTCGGCGATATAGGCG
CCAGCAACCGCACCTGTGGCGCCGGTGATGCCGGCCACGATGCGTCCGGCGTAGAGGATCGAGATCTCGA
TCCCGCGAAAT
