>Addgene plasmid #103000 | pET22b_PfSSB | depositor partial sequence | sequence record 195013 | Insert
ATGAACGAAAAATCCCTGAACAAAATTATGCTGATCGGTCGCGTGGGCTGTGAACCGGACATTAAAATCC
TGAACGGCGGTGACAAAGTTGCGACCTTTAGCCTGGCCACGAACGAATTCTGGCGTGATCGCAACACCAA
TGAACTGAAATCTAAAACGGACTGGCATCGTATCGTGGTTTATGATCAGAATATTGTCGATCTGATCGAC
AAATATCTGCGTAAAGGCCGTCGCGTCTACGTGCAAGGTTCCCTGCATACCCGCAAATGGCACACGAACG
ACATGAATTCACAGCCGAAACAAATCACCGAAATTATCCTGTCGTACAACAAAGGCGATCTGATTTTTCT
GGATGACAAACGTAACTTCAATCAGCGCAACAACAGTAACAACATCAACTCCGAAAACCAGCAACATATC
AACAACGAACACATCAACAACAACAACATCAACAACGGTAACGATTTCATGCCGCTGAACAGCAACGATA
AAATCATCGAAGACAAAGAATTCACGGATCGCCTGGATGACAACAATGAAGAAAACAATTTCCAGAGCAA
TTCTGAAACCTTTGATAAACAGGAAGGCATCTACGATAAAATGAATGTCCAAGAATTTGAAGAATAA
